Addgene plasmid #99495: pAP835-1
Purpose: TEV::meGFP::3XFlag
Depositing lab: Geraldine Seydoux. Depositing organization: Johns Hopkins University and School of Medicine. Publication: Precision genome editing using CRISPR-Cas9 and linear repair templates in C. elegans. Paix A, Folkmann A, Seydoux G. Methods. 2017 May 15;121-122:86-93. doi: 10.1016/j.ymeth.2017.03.023. Epub 2017 Apr 7. PubMed 28392263.
Backbone
  Vector backbone: pUC19
  Vector type: Bacterial Expression
Growth in bacteria
  Bacterial resistance: Ampicillin, 100 μg/mL
  Growth temperature: 37°C
  Growth strain: DH5alpha
  Copy number: High Copy
Gene/Insert
  Gene/Insert name: TEV::meGFP::3XFlag
  Species: C. elegans (nematode)
  Cloning method: Ligation Independent Cloning
  Sequencing primers: 5′ M13pUC-Fwd; 3′ M13pUC-Rev
Terms and licenses: Academic/Nonprofit Terms; Industry Terms: Not Available to Industry
How to cite: pAP835-1 was a gift from Geraldine Seydoux (Addgene plasmid # 99495 ; http://n2t.net/addgene:99495 ; RRID:Addgene_99495)
