[The description below was written by a language model from this plasmid's Addgene catalogue record and pLannotate feature annotations shown in this document.]
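Description:
pAP835-1 is a small (about 3.5 kb) pUC19-based plasmid that stores a TEV::meGFP::3XFlag tagging cassette. It is propagated in E. coli at high copy through the ColE1/pUC origin and is selected with ampicillin through the bla (AmpR) gene and its own promoter. The rest of the backbone is standard pUC19 material: the CAP binding site, lac promoter and lac operator, a lacZα fragment, and short remnants of lacI, bom and rop that have no function here.

The insert lies between the two halves of the split pUC multiple cloning site and was placed there by ligation-independent cloning. It is oriented opposite to the lac promoter. The annotated parts are a monomeric EGFP coding sequence followed directly by a 3xFLAG epitope tag. According to the construct name, a TEV protease recognition site precedes the GFP. The feature table does not annotate this site, but a short unannotated gap upstream of mEGFP would fit it. No eukaryotic promoter, start context or 3′ UTR is annotated, and the reverse orientation means the lac promoter would not drive the cassette. Although the catalogue lists the vector type as bacterial expression, the plasmid therefore looks like a sequence source rather than an expression vector.

The record links the plasmid to work on CRISPR-Cas9 genome editing in C. elegans with linear repair templates. The likely use is as a PCR template: the cassette would be amplified with flanking homology to knock it into an endogenous nematode gene. The resulting fusion protein would be fluorescent, detectable or purifiable through FLAG, and separable from its tag by TEV cleavage. The record does not state this workflow explicitly.
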