Features (pLannotate 1.2.2; 14 found; start..end, strand, type, name):
    400..492     +  CDS            lacI (fragment): lac repressor; lacI; The lac repressor binds to the lac operator to inhibit transcription in E. coli. This inhibition can be relieved by adding lactose or isopropyl-β-D-thiogalactopyranoside (IPTG).
    505..526     +  protein_bind   CAP binding site: CAP binding activates transcription in the presence of cAMP. E. coli catabolite activator protein
    541..571     +  promoter       lac promoter: promoter for the E. coli lac operon
    579..595     +  protein_bind   lac operator: The lac repressor binds to the lac operator to inhibit transcription in E. coli. This inhibition can be relieved by adding lactose or isopropyl-β-D-thiogalactopyranoside (IPTG). lac repressor encoded by lacI
    632..667     -  misc_feature   MCS (fragment): pUC18/19 multiple cloning site
    667..732     -  CDS            3xFLAG: three tandem FLAG® epitope tags, followed by an enterokinase cleavage site
    733..1446    -  CDS            mEGFP: mEGFP is a basic (constitutively fluorescent) green fluorescent protein published in 2002, derived from Aequorea victoria. It has moderate acid sensitivity.
   1468..1493    -  misc_feature   MCS (fragment): pUC18/19 multiple cloning site
   1490..1647    +  CDS            lacZα (fragment): LacZα fragment of β-galactosidase; lacZ fragment
   1653..1752    -  misc_feature   bom (fragment): basis of mobility region from pBR322
   1854..1889    -  CDS            rop (fragment): Rop protein, which maintains plasmids at low copy number; rop
   1984..2088    +  promoter       AmpR promoter: bla
   2089..2949    +  CDS            AmpR: β-lactamase; bla; confers resistance to ampicillin, carbenicillin, and related antibiotics
   3120..217     +  rep_origin     ori (across the origin): high-copy-number ColE1/pMB1/pBR322/pUC origin of replication
>Addgene plasmid #99495 | pAP835-1 | addgene full sequence | sequence record 193073 | Addgene NGS Result
GAGATACCTACAGCGTGAGCTATGAGAAAGCGCCACGCTTCCCGAAGGGAGAAAGGCGGACAGGTATCCG
GTAAGCGGCAGGGTCGGAACAGGAGAGCGCACGAGGGAGCTTCCAGGGGGAAACGCCTGGTATCTTTATA
GTCCTGTCGGGTTTCGCCACCTCTGACTTGAGCGTCGATTTTTGTGATGCTCGTCAGGGGGGCGGAGCCT
ATGGAAAAACGCCAGCAACGCGGCCTTTTTACGGTTCCTGGCCTTTTGCTGGCCTTTTGCTCACATGTTC
TTTCCTGCGTTATCCCCTGATTCTGTGGATAACCGTATTACCGCCTTTGAGTGAGCTGATACCGCTCGCC
GCAGCCGAACGACCGAGCGCAGCGAGTCAGTGAGCGAGGAAGCGGAAGAGCGCCCAATACGCAAACCGCC
TCTCCCCGCGCGTTGGCCGATTCATTAATGCAGCTGGCACGACAGGTTTCCCGACTGGAAAGCGGGCAGT
GAGCGCAACGCAATTAATGTGAGTTAGCTCACTCATTAGGCACCCCAGGCTTTACACTTTATGCTTCCGG
CTCGTATGTTGTGTGGAATTGTGAGCGGATAACAATTTCACACAGGAAACAGCTATGACCATGATTACGC
CAAGCTTGCATGCCTGCAGGTCGACTCTAGAGGATCCTTGTCATCGTCATCCTTGTAATCGATATCATGA
TCTTTATAATCACCGTCATGGTCTTTGTAGTCCTTGTACAGCTCGTCCATGCCGAGTGTAATCCCAGCAG
CTGTTACAAACTCAAGAAGGACCATGTGGTCTCTCTTTTCGTTGGGATCTTTCGAAAGCTTAGATTGTGT
GGACAGGTAATGGTTGTCTGGTAAAAGGACAGGGCCATCGCCAATTGGAGTATTTTGTTGATAATGGTCT
GCTAGTTGAACGCTTCCATCTTCAATGTTGTGTCTAATTTTGAAGTTAACTTTGATTCCATTCTTTTGTT
TGTCTGCCATGATGTATACATTGTGTGAGTTATAGTTGTATTCCAATTTGTGTCCAAGAATGTTTCCATC
TTCTTTAAAATCAATACCTTTTAACTCGATTCTATTAACAAGGGTATCACCTTCAAACTTGACTTCAGCA
CGTGTCTTGTAGTTCCCGTCATCTTTGAAAAATATAGTTCTTTCCTGTACATAACCTTCGGGCATGGCAC
TCTTGAAAAAGTCATGCTGCTTCATGTGGTCGGGGTACCGGCTGAAGCACTGCACGCCGTAGGTCAGAGT
AGTGACAAGTGTTGGCCATGGAACAGGTAGTTTTCCAGTAGTGCAAATAAATTTAAGGGTAAGTTTTCCG
TATGTTGCATCACCTTCACCCTCTCCACTGACAGAAAATTTGTGCCCATTAACATCACCATCTAATTCAA
CAAGAATTGGGACAACTCCAGTGAAAAGTTCTTCTCCTTTACTCACTCCTTGGAAGTAGAGGTTCTCGAT
CCCCGGGTACCGAGCTCGAATTCACTGGCCGTCGTTTTACAACGTCGTGACTGGGAAAACCCTGGCGTTA
CCCAACTTAATCGCCTTGCAGCACATCCCCCTTTCGCCAGCTGGCGTAATAGCGAAGAGGCCCGCACCGA
TCGCCCTTCCCAACAGTTGCGCAGCCTGAATGGCGAATGGCGCCTGATGCGGTATTTTCTCCTTACGCAT
CTGTGCGGTATTTCACACCGCATATGGTGCACTCTCAGTACAATCTGCTCTGATGCCGCATAGTTAAGCC
AGCCCCGACACCCGCCAACACCCGCTGACGCGCCCTGACGGGCTTGTCTGCTCCCGGCATCCGCTTACAG
ACAAGCTGTGACCGTCTCCGGGAGCTGCATGTGTCAGAGGTTTTCACCGTCATCACCGAAACGCGCGAGA
CGAAAGGGCCTCGTGATACGCCTATTTTTATAGGTTAATGTCATGATAATAATGGTTTCTTAGACGTCAG
GTGGCACTTTTCGGGGAAATGTGCGCGGAACCCCTATTTGTTTATTTTTCTAAATACATTCAAATATGTA
TCCGCTCATGAGACAATAACCCTGATAAATGCTTCAATAATATTGAAAAAGGAAGAGTATGAGTATTCAA
CATTTCCGTGTCGCCCTTATTCCCTTTTTTGCGGCATTTTGCCTTCCTGTTTTTGCTCACCCAGAAACGC
TGGTGAAAGTAAAAGATGCTGAAGATCAGTTGGGTGCACGAGTGGGTTACATCGAACTGGATCTCAACAG
CGGTAAGATCCTTGAGAGTTTTCGCCCCGAAGAACGTTTTCCAATGATGAGCACTTTTAAAGTTCTGCTA
TGTGGCGCGGTATTATCCCGTATTGACGCCGGGCAAGAGCAACTCGGTCGCCGCATACACTATTCTCAGA
ATGACTTGGTTGAGTACTCACCAGTCACAGAAAAGCATCTTACGGATGGCATGACAGTAAGAGAATTATG
CAGTGCTGCCATAACCATGAGTGATAACACTGCGGCCAACTTACTTCTGACAACGATCGGAGGACCGAAG
GAGCTAACCGCTTTTTTGCACAACATGGGGGATCATGTAACTCGCCTTGATCGTTGGGAACCGGAGCTGA
ATGAAGCCATACCAAACGACGAGCGTGACACCACGATGCCTGTAGCAATGGCAACAACGTTGCGCAAACT
ATTAACTGGCGAACTACTTACTCTAGCTTCCCGGCAACAATTAATAGACTGGATGGAGGCGGATAAAGTT
GCAGGACCACTTCTGCGCTCGGCCCTTCCGGCTGGCTGGTTTATTGCTGATAAATCTGGAGCCGGTGAGC
GTGGGTCTCGCGGTATCATTGCAGCACTGGGGCCAGATGGTAAGCCCTCCCGTATCGTAGTTATCTACAC
GACGGGGAGTCAGGCAACTATGGATGAACGAAATAGACAGATCGCTGAGATAGGTGCCTCACTGATTAAG
CATTGGTAACTGTCAGACCAAGTTTACTCATATATACTTTAGATTGATTTAAAACTTCATTTTTAATTTA
AAAGGATCTAGGTGAAGATCCTTTTTGATAATCTCATGACCAAAATCCCTTAACGTGAGTTTTCGTTCCA
CTGAGCGTCAGACCCCGTAGAAAAGATCAAAGGATCTTCTTGAGATCCTTTTTTTCTGCGCGTAATCTGC
TGCTTGCAAACAAAAAAACCACCGCTACCAGCGGTGGTTTGTTTGCCGGATCAAGAGCTACCAACTCTTT
TTCCGAAGGTAACTGGCTTCAGCAGAGCGCAGATACCAAATACTGTTCTTCTAGTGTAGCCGTAGTTAGG
CCACCACTTCAAGAACTCTGTAGCACCGCCTACATACCTCGCTCTGCTAATCCTGTTACCAGTGGCTGCT
GCCAGTGGCGATAAGTCGTGTCTTACCGGGTTGGACTCAAGACGATAGTTACCGGATAAGGCGCAGCGGT
CGGGCTGAACGGGGGGTTCGTGCACACAGCCCAGCTTGGAGCGAACGACCTACACCGAACT
