>Addgene plasmid #99495 | pAP835-1 | depositor partial sequence | sequence record 182209 | Insert + 15bp up/downstream in Plasmid. See for details the File S1 from Paix et al, Methods 2017
CGGTACCCGGGGATCGAGAACCTCTACTTCCAAGGAGTGAGTAAAGGAGAAGAACTTTTCACTGGAGTTG
TCCCAATTCTTGTTGAATTAGATGGTGATGTTAATGGGCACAAATTTTCTGTCAGTGGAGAGGGTGAAGG
TGATGCAACATACGGAAAACTTACCCTTAAATTTATTTGCACTACTGGAAAACTACCTGTTCCATGGCCA
ACACTTGTCACTACTCTGACCTACGGCGTGCAGTGCTTCAGCCGGTACCCCGACCACATGAAGCAGCATG
ACTTTTTCAAGAGTGCCATGCCCGAAGGTTATGTACAGGAAAGAACTATATTTTTCAAAGATGACGGGAA
CTACAAGACACGTGCTGAAGTCAAGTTTGAAGGTGATACCCTTGTTAATAGAATCGAGTTAAAAGGTATT
GATTTTAAAGAAGATGGAAACATTCTTGGACACAAATTGGAATACAACTATAACTCACACAATGTATACA
TCATGGCAGACAAACAAAAGAATGGAATCAAAGTTAACTTCAAAATTAGACACAACATTGAAGATGGAAG
CGTTCAACTAGCAGACCATTATCAACAAAATACTCCAATTGGCGATGGCCCTGTCCTTTTACCAGACAAC
CATTACCTGTCCACACAATCTAAGCTTTCGAAAGATCCCAACGAAAAGAGAGACCACATGGTCCTTCTTG
AGTTTGTAACAGCTGCTGGGATTACACTCGGCATGGACGAGCTGTACAAGGACTACAAAGACCATGACGG
TGATTATAAAGATCATGATATCGATTACAAGGATGACGATGACAAGGATCCTCTAGAGTCG
